>Addgene plasmid #36933 | NHA-Delta 12a | addgene partial sequence | sequence record 47296 | T7 5'-TAATACGACTCACTATAGGG-3'
ACCGACGACGTGAGCGTCGCGCTGAGAAACAAGCTCAATGGAAAGCTGCAAACCCACCGCTCGAGGCTGC
CCAAGCTTACACCATGGCCTACCCATATGATGTTCCAGATTACGCTTCACTCGACGCGGATCCCGTCGAA
TTCACGCGTGGTACCTCTAGAGTCGACCCATCAACAAGTTTGTACAAAAAAGCAGGCTTCTTCACTTGGG
GAAACAACATAAATCCAAATAATTCATCAGGATGGGATGAATCTTCTAAACCTACTCCTTCCCAGGGATG
GGGAGACCCTCCAAAGTCTAATCAGTCTCTAGGTTGGGGAGATTCGTCAAAGCCAGTCAGCTCTCCAGAC
TGGAACAAGCAACAAGACATTGTTGGATCTTGGGGAATCCCACCAGCTACAGGCAAACCTCCTGGTACAG
GCTGGCTGGGGGGACCTATACCAGCCCCAGCAAAAGAAGAAGAACCCACAGGCTGGGAGGAACCATCCCC
AGAATCTATACGTCGCAAAATGGAGATTGATGATGGAACTTCAGCTTGGGGAGATCCAAGCAAATACAAC
TACAAAAATGTGAACATGTGGAACAAAAACGTCCCAAATGGCAACAGCCGTTCAGACCAGCAAGCACAGG
TACATCAGCTGCTAACGCCTTGAACCCAGCTTTCTTGTACAAAGTGGTTGATGGGCGGCCGCTTCCCTTT
AGTGAGGGTTAATGCTTCGAGCAGACATGATAAGATACATTGATGAGTTTGGACAAACCACAACTAGAAT
GCAGTGAAAAAAATGCTTTATTTGTGAAATTTGTGATGCTATTGCTTTATTTGTAACCATTATAAGCTGC
AATAAACAAGTTAACAACAACAATTGCATTCATTTTATGTTTCAGGTTCAGGG
