[The description below was written by a language model from this plasmid's Addgene catalogue record.]
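Description:
NHA-Delta 12a is a mammalian expression plasmid built on the pCI-neo_NHA backbone, a derivative of the pCI-neo vector family that supplies an N-terminal "NHA" tag in frame with the cloned insert. In this type of system NHA normally denotes a lambda N peptide joined to an HA epitope, although the record does not spell out the tag's composition. The plasmid is propagated in E. coli under ampicillin selection. The record gives no feature table, so the promoter, polyadenylation signal, origins of replication and any mammalian selection marker are not explicitly stated. The backbone name suggests the usual pCI-neo arrangement, and the listed T7 sequencing primer implies a T7 promoter site upstream of the insert.

The payload is a fragment of human TNRC6A, also known as GW182, a core component of the miRNA-mediated silencing machinery and of GW/P bodies. The Delta 12a fragment comprises only amino acids 896–1045 of the protein. The sizes in the record do not fully agree. A 150-residue fragment corresponds to about 450 bp, which matches the difference between the stated backbone size (5500 bp) and total size (5950 bp), but the insert is listed as 969 bp.

The associated study mapped GW182 functional domains involved in translational silencing. The construct therefore appears to belong to a deletion series in which tagged GW182 fragments are expressed in mammalian cells to test which regions can repress a reporter. If the tag does include a lambda N peptide, it would allow the fragment to be tethered to a reporter mRNA, while an HA epitope would allow detection of the protein.
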