Addgene plasmid #36933: NHA-Delta 12a
Depositing lab: Edward Chan. Depositing organization: University of Florida. Publication: Divergent GW182 functional domains in the regulation of translational silencing. Yao B, Li S, Jung HM, Lian SL, Abadal GX, Han F, Fritzler MJ, Chan EK. Nucleic Acids Res. 2011 Apr;39(7):2534-47. Epub 2010 Dec 2. 10.1093/nar/gkq1099 PubMed 21131274.
Backbone
  Vector backbone: pCl-neo_NHA
  Backbone size w/o insert (bp): 5500
  Total vector size (bp): 5950
  Vector type: Mammalian Expression
Growth in bacteria
  Bacterial resistance: Ampicillin, 100 μg/mL
  Growth temperature: 37°C
  Growth strain: DH5alpha
  Copy number: Unknown
Gene/Insert
  Gene/Insert name: TNRC6A Delta 12a (alt name: Delta 12a)
  Species: H. sapiens (human)
  Insert size (bp): 969
  Mutation: aa 896-1045 only
  Entrez Gene: TNRC6A (a.k.a. CAGH26, FAME6, GW1, GW182, TNRC6)
  Tag / fusion protein: NHA (N terminal on backbone)
  Cloning method: Unknown
  Sequencing primers: 5′ T7; 3′ EBV-rev
Terms and licenses: Academic/Nonprofit Terms; Industry Terms: Not Available to Industry
How to cite: NHA-Delta 12a was a gift from Edward Chan (Addgene plasmid # 36933 ; http://n2t.net/addgene:36933 ; RRID:Addgene_36933)
